>Addgene plasmid #142049 | TFORF2362 | addgene full sequence | sequence record 395671 | Addgene NGS Result
TTAATGTAGTCTTATGCAATACTCTTGTAGTCTTGCAACATGGTAACGATGAGTTAGCAACATGCCTTAC
AAGGAGAGAAAAAGCACCGTGCATGCCGATTGGTGGAAGTAAGGTGGTACGATCGTGCCTTATTAGGAAG
GCAACAGACGGGTCTGACATGGATTGGACGAACCACTGAATTGCCGCATTGCAGAGATATTGTATTTAAG
TGCCTAGCTCGATACATAAACGGGTCTCTCTGGTTAGACCAGATCTGAGCCTGGGAGCTCTCTGGCTAAC
TAGGGAACCCACTGCTTAAGCCTCAATAAAGCTTGCCTTGAGTGCTTCAAGTAGTGTGTGCCCGTCTGTT
GTGTGACTCTGGTAACTAGAGATCCCTCAGACCCTTTTAGTCAGTGTGGAAAATCTCTAGCAGTGGCGCC
CGAACAGGGACTTGAAAGCGAAAGGGAAACCAGAGGAGCTCTCTCGACGCAGGACTCGGCTTGCTGAAGC
GCGCACGGCAAGAGGCGAGGGGCGGCGACTGGTGAGTACGCCAAAAATTTTGACTAGCGGAGGCTAGAAG
GAGAGAGATGGGTGCGAGAGCGTCAGTATTAAGCGGGGGAGAATTAGATCGCGATGGGAAAAAATTCGGT
TAAGGCCAGGGGGAAAGAAAAAATATAAATTAAAACATATAGTATGGGCAAGCAGGGAGCTAGAACGATT
CGCAGTTAATCCTGGCCTGTTAGAAACATCAGAAGGCTGTAGACAAATACTGGGACAGCTACAACCATCC
CTTCAGACAGGATCAGAAGAACTTAGATCATTATATAATACAGTAGCAACCCTCTATTGTGTGCATCAAA
GGATAGAGATAAAAGACACCAAGGAAGCTTTAGACAAGATAGAGGAAGAGCAAAACAAAAGTAAGACCAC
CGCACAGCAAGCGGCCGCTGATCTTCAGACCTGGAGGAGGAGATATGAGGGACAATTGGAGAAGTGAATT
ATATAAATATAAAGTAGTAAAAATTGAACCATTAGGAGTAGCACCCACCAAGGCAAAGAGAAGAGTGGTG
CAGAGAGAAAAAAGAGCAGTGGGAATAGGAGCTTTGTTCCTTGGGTTCTTGGGAGCAGCAGGAAGCACTA
TGGGCGCAGCGTCAATGACGCTGACGGTACAGGCCAGACAATTATTGTCTGGTATAGTGCAGCAGCAGAA
CAATTTGCTGAGGGCTATTGAGGCGCAACAGCATCTGTTGCAACTCACAGTCTGGGGCATCAAGCAGCTC
CAGGCAAGAATCCTGGCTGTGGAAAGATACCTAAAGGATCAACAGCTCCTGGGGATTTGGGGTTGCTCTG
GAAAACTCATTTGCACCACTGCTGTGCCTTGGAATGCTAGTTGGAGTAATAAATCTCTGGAACAGATTTG
GAATCACACGACCTGGATGGAGTGGGACAGAGAAATTAACAATTACACAAGCTTAATACACTCCTTAATT
GAAGAATCGCAAAACCAGCAAGAAAAGAATGAACAAGAATTATTGGAATTAGATAAATGGGCAAGTTTGT
GGAATTGGTTTAACATAACAAATTGGCTGTGGTATATAAAATTATTCATAATGATAGTAGGAGGCTTGGT
AGGTTTAAGAATAGTTTTTGCTGTACTTTCTATAGTGAATAGAGTTAGGCAGGGATATTCACCATTATCG
TTTCAGACCCACCTCCCAACCCCGAGGGGACCCATGCATTGCATCTCAATTAGTCAGCAACCAGGTGTGG
AAAGTCCCCAGGCTCCCCAGCAGGCAGAAGTATGCAAAGCATGCGTCTCAATTAGTCAGCAACCATAGTC
CCGCCCCTAACTCCGCCCATCCCGCCCCTAACTCCGCCCAGTTCCGCCCATTCTCCGCCCCATGGCTGAC
TAATTTTTTTTATTTATGCAGAGGCCGAGGCCGCCTCGGCCTCTGAGCTATTCCAGAAGTAGTGAGGAGG
CTTTTTTGGAGGCCTAGGCTTTTGCAAAAAGCTTTCTAGAGGTACCACCGGAGCTTACCATGACCGAGTA
CAAGCCCACGGTGCGCCTCGCCACCCGCGACGACGTCCCCAGGGCCGTACGCACCCTCGCCGCCGCGTTC
GCCGACTACCCCGCCACGCGCCACACCGTCGATCCGGACCGCCACATCGAGCGGGTCACCGAGCTGCAAG
AACTCTTCCTCACGCGCGTCGGGCTCGACATCGGCAAGGTGTGGGTCGCGGACGACGGCGCCGCCGTGGC
GGTCTGGACCACGCCGGAGAGCGTCGAAGCGGGGGCGGTGTTCGCCGAGATCGGCCCGCGCATGGCCGAG
TTGAGCGGTTCCCGGCTGGCCGCGCAGCAACAGATGGAAGGCCTCCTGGCGCCGCACCGGCCCAAGGAGC
CCGCGTGGTTCCTGGCCACCGTCGGCGTCTCGCCCGACCACCAGGGCAAGGGTCTGGGCAGCGCCGTCGT
GCTCCCCGGAGTGGAGGCGGCCGAGCGCGCCGGGGTGCCCGCCTTCCTGGAGACCTCCGCGCCCCGCAAC
CTCCCCTTCTACGAGCGGCTCGGCTTCACCGTCACCGCCGACGTCGAGGTGCCCGAAGGACCGCGCACCT
GGTGCATGACCCGCAAGCCCGGTGCCAGTTAACGAATTCTAGATCTTGAGACAAATGGCAGTATTCATCC
ACAATTTTAAAAGAAAAGGGGGGATTGGGGGGTACAGTGCAGGGGAAAGAATAGTAGACATAATAGCAAC
AGACATACAAACTAAAGAATTACAAAAACAAATTACAAAAATTCAAAATTTTCGGGTTTATTACAGGGAC
AGCAGAGATCCACTTTGGCGCCGGCTCGAGGCCTGCAGGTGCAAAGATGGATAAAGTTTTAAACAGAGAG
GAATCTTTGCAGCTAATGGACCTTCTAGGTCTTGAAAGGAGTGGGAATTGGCTCCGGTGCCCGTCAGTGG
GCAGAGCGCACATCGCCCACAGTCCCCGAGAAGTTGGGGGGAGGGGTCGGCAATTGAACCGGTGCCTAGA
GAAGGTGGCGCGGGGTAAACTGGGAAAGTGATGTCGTGTACTGGCTCCGCCTTTTTCCCGAGGGTGGGGG
AGAACCGTATATAAGTGCAGTAGTCGCCGTGAACGTTCTTTTTCGCAACGGGTTTGCCGCCAGAACACAG
GTAAGTGCCGTGTGTGGTTCCCGCGGGCCTGGCCTCTTTACGGGTTATGGCCCTTGCGTGCCTTGAATTA
CTTCCACCTGGCTGCAGTACGTGATTCTTGATCCCGAGCTTCGGGTTGGAAGTGGGTGGGAGAGTTCGAG
GCCTTGCGCTTAAGGAGCCCCTTCGCCTCGTGCTTGAGTTGAGGCCTGGCCTGGGCGCTGGGGCCGCCGC
GTGCGAATCTGGTGGCACCTTCGCGCCTGTCTCGCTGCTTTCGATAAGTCTCTAGCCATTTAAAATTTTT
GATGACCTGCTGCGACGCTTTTTTTCTGGCAAGATAGTCTTGTAAATGCGGGCCAAGATCTGCACACTGG
TATTTCGGTTTTTGGGGCCGCGGGCGGCGACGGGGCCCGTGCGTCCCAGCGCACATGTTCGGCGAGGCGG
GGCCTGCGAGCGCGGCCACCGAGAATCGGACGGGGGTAGTCTCAAGCTGGCCGGCCTGCTCTGGTGCCTG
GCCTCGCGCCGCCGTGTATCGCCCCGCCCTGGGCGGCAAGGCTGGCCCGGTCGGCACCAGTTGCGTGAGC
GGAAAGATGGCCGCTTCCCGGCCCTGCTGCAGGGAGCTCAAAATGGAGGACGCGGCGCTCGGGAGAGCGG
GCGGGTGAGTCACCCACACAAAGGAAAAGGGCCTTTCCGTCCTCAGCCGTCGCTTCATGTGACTCCACGG
AGTACCGGGCGCCGTCCAGGCACCTCGATTAGTTCTCGAGCTTTTGGAGTACGTCGTCTTTAGGTTGGGG
GGAGGGGTTTTATGCGATGGAGTTTCCCCACACTGAGTGGGTGGAGACTGAAGTTAGGCCAGCTTGGCAC
TTGATGTAATTCTCCTTGGAATTTGCCCTTTTTGAGTTTGGATCTTGGTTCATTCTCAAGCCTCAGACAG
TGGTTCAAAGTTTTTTTCTTCCATTTCAGGTGTCGTGAGGCTAGCACCGCCACCATGCTTTCAGAACAGA
CAGCAGCGCTGGGGACAGGATGGGAATCAATGAATGTACAGCTGGATGGAGCAGAGCCCCAGGTGGAAAG
GGGAAGCCAGGAAGAGCGGCCATGGAGAACAGTACCAGGACCTCTGGAGCACCTGTGCTGTGACCTTGAA
GAGGAGCCACAGTCCCTTCAGGAGAAGGCTCAGTCTGCTCCCTGGGTTCCTGCAATTCCCCAGGAGGGGA
ACACTGGAGACTGGGAGATGGCAGCTGCACTTCTTGCGGCTGGATCACAGGGCCTGGTAACCATCAAGGA
TGTGTCACTGTGCTTCTCTCAGGAGGAGTGGCGGAGCCTGGACCCCTCTCAGACAGACTTTTATGGAGAA
TATGTCATGCAGGAAAACTGTGGGATAGTAGTCTCTCTGAGATTTCCAATTCCCAAACTGGACATGCTTT
CTCAACTAGAAGGAGGAGAAGAACAATGGGTCCCTGACCCCCAGGACTTAGAGGAGAGGGACATTCTGAG
GGTCACATATACAGGAGATGGAAGTGAACATGAGGGGGATACCCCTGAACTAGAAGCAGAACCTCCCAGA
ATGTTATCCAGCGTGTCTGAAGATACTGTTCTCTGGAACCCGGAGCATGATGAGAGCTGGGATTCCATGC
CCAGCAGCTCCAGAGGAATGCTCCTGGGGCCCCCTTTTCTTCAGGAAGATAGTTTCTCAAACCTGCTGTG
TAGCACAGAGATGGATTCCCTGTTAAGACCCCACACATGCCCCCAGTGTGGGAAACAGTTTGTATGGGGT
TCCCACCTTGCCAGGCATCAACAAACACACACTGGGGAGAGACCCTACAGCTGCCTCAAGTGTGAGAAGA
CCTTTGGGCGAAGACATCACCTCATCAGGCACCAGAAAACCCACCTACATGACAAGACCAGCAGGTGCTC
TGAGTGTGGTAAGAATTTCCGATGCAACTCCCATCTGGCCAGCCACCAGAGAGTGCATGCAGAAGGCAAA
TCCTGCAAAGGCCAAGAGGTTGGAGAGAGCCCTGGCACAAGGAAACGGCAGCGTGCCCCACCAGTGCCAA
AGTGTCACGTGTGCACTGAATGTGGGAAGAGCTTTGGCCGAAGGCACCACCTTGTGAGACACTGGCTGAC
CCACACTGGGGAGAAGCCCTTCCAGTGCCCTCGCTGTGAGAAGAGCTTTGGCCGAAAACATCACCTGGAC
AGGCACCTGCTCACCCACCAGGGACAAAGTCCCCGGAACAGCTGGGACAGAGGAACATCTGTCTTTTAGT
AATGAACTAGTCCGTAACTTGAAAGTATTTCGATTTCTTGGCTTTATATATCTTGTGGAAAGGACGATTT
CCGATACTGGCAGCGGGAACAACGCGTTAAGTCGACAATCAACCTCTGGATTACAAAATTTGTGAAAGAT
TGACTGGTATTCTTAACTATGTTGCTCCTTTTACGCTATGTGGATACGCTGCTTTAATGCCTTTGTATCA
TGCTATTGCTTCCCGTATGGCTTTCATTTTCTCCTCCTTGTATAAATCCTGGTTGCTGTCTCTTTATGAG
GAGTTGTGGCCCGTTGTCAGGCAACGTGGCGTGGTGTGCACTGTGTTTGCTGACGCAACCCCCACTGGTT
GGGGCATTGCCACCACCTGTCAGCTCCTTTCCGGGACTTTCGCTTTCCCCCTCCCTATTGCCACGGCGGA
ACTCATCGCCGCCTGCCTTGCCCGCTGCTGGACAGGGGCTCGGCTGTTGGGCACTGACAATTCCGTGGTG
TTGTCGGGGAAATCATCGTCCTTTCCTTGGCTGCTCGCCTGTGTTGCCACCTGGATTCTGCGCGGGACGT
CCTTCTGCTACGTCCCTTCGGCCCTCAATCCAGCGGACCTTCCTTCCCGCGGCCTGCTGCCGGCTCTGCG
GCCTCTTCCGCGTCTTCGCCTTCGCCCTCAGACGAGTCGGATCTCCCTTTGGGCCGCCTCCCCGCGTCGA
CTTTAAGACCAATGACTTACAAGGCAGCTGTAGATCTTAGCCACTTTTTAAAAGAAAAGGGGGGACTGGA
AGGGCTAATTCACTCCCAACGAAGACAAGATCTGCTTTTTGCTTGTACTGGGTCTCTCTGGTTAGACCAG
ATCTGAGCCTGGGAGCTCTCTGGCTAACTAGGGAACCCACTGCTTAAGCCTCAATAAAGCTTGCCTTGAG
TGCTTCAAGTAGTGTGTGCCCGTCTGTTGTGTGACTCTGGTAACTAGAGATCCCTCAGACCCTTTTAGTC
AGTGTGGAAAATCTCTAGCAGTACGTATAGTAGTTCATGTCATCTTATTATTCAGTATTTATAACTTGCA
AAGAAATGAATATCAGAGAGTGAGAGGAACTTGTTTATTGCAGCTTATAATGGTTACAAATAAAGCAATA
GCATCACAAATTTCACAAATAAAGCATTTTTTTCACTGCATTCTAGTTGTGGTTTGTCCAAACTCATCAA
TGTATCTTATCATGTCTGGCTCTAGCTATCCCGCCCCTAACTCCGCCCATCCCGCCCCTAACTCCGCCCA
GTTCCGCCCATTCTCCGCCCCATGGCTGACTAATTTTTTTTATTTATGCAGAGGCCGAGGCCGCCTCGGC
CTCTGAGCTATTCCAGAAGTAGTGAGGAGGCTTTTTTGGAGGCCTAGGGACGTACCCAATTCGCCCTATA
GTGAGTCGTATTACGCGCGCTCACTGGCCGTCGTTTTACAACGTCGTGACTGGGAAAACCCTGGCGTTAC
CCAACTTAATCGCCTTGCAGCACATCCCCCTTTCGCCAGCTGGCGTAATAGCGAAGAGGCCCGCACCGAT
CGCCCTTCCCAACAGTTGCGCAGCCTGAATGGCGAATGGG
[124 nt withheld, positions 6971-7094]
C
[91 nt withheld, positions 7096-7186]
A
[49 nt withheld, positions 7188-7236]
CCTTTGACGTTGGAGTCCACGTTCTTT
[37 nt withheld, positions 7264-7300]
ACCCTATCTCGGTCTATTCTTTTGATTTATAAGGGATTTTGCCGATTTCGGCCTATTGGTTAAAAAATGA
GCTGATTTAACAAAAATTTAACGCGAATTTTAACAAAATATTAACGCTTACAATTTAGGTGGCACTTTTC
GGGGAAATGTGCGCGGAACCCCTATTTGTTTATTTTTCTAAATACATTCAAATATGTATCCGCTCATGAG
ACAATAACCCTGATAAATGCTTCAATAATATTGAAAAAGGAAGAGTATGAGTATTCAACATTTCCGTGTC
GCCCTTATTCCCTTTTTTGCGGCATTTTGCCTTCCTGTTTTTGCTCACCCAGAAACGCTGGTGAAAGTAA
AAGATGCTGAAGATCAGTTGGGTGCACGAGTGGGTTACATCGAACTGGATCTCAACAGCGGTAAGATCCT
TGAGAGTTTTCGCCCCGAAGAACGTTTTCCAATGATGAGCACTTTTAAAGTTCTGCTATGTGGCGCGGTA
TTATCCCGTATTGACGCCGGGCAAGAGCAACTCGGTCGCCGCATACACTATTCTCAGAATGACTTGGTTG
AGTACTCACCAGTCACAGAAAAGCATCTTACGGATGGCATGACAGTAAGAGAATTATGCAGTGCTGCCAT
AACCATGAGTGATAACACTGCGGCCAACTTACTTCTGACAACGATCGGAGGACCGAAGGAGCTAACCGCT
TTTTTGCACAACATGGGGGATCATGTAACTCGCCTTGATCGTTGGGAACCGGAGCTGAATGAAGCCATAC
CAAACGACGAGCGTGACACCACGATGCCTGTAGCAATGGCAACAACGTTGCGCAAACTATTAACTGGCGA
ACTACTTACTCTAGCTTCCCGGCAACAATTAATAGACTGGATGGAGGCGGATAAAGTTGCAGGACCACTT
CTGCGCTCGGCCCTTCCGGCTGGCTGGTTTATTGCTGATAAATCTGGAGCCGGTGAGCGTGGGTCTCGCG
GTATCATTGCAGCACTGGGGCCAGATGGTAAGCCCTCCCGTATCGTAGTTATCTACACGACGGGGAGTCA
GGCAACTATGGATGAACGAAATAGACAGATCGCTGAGATAGGTGCCTCACTGATTAAGCATTGGTAACTG
TCAGACCAAGTTTACTCATATATACTTTAGATTGATTTAAAACTTCATTTTTAATTTAAAAGGATCTAGG
TGAAGATCCTTTTTGATAATCTCATGACCAAAATCCCTTAACGTGAGTTTTCGTTCCACTGAGCGTCAGA
CCCCGTAGAAAAGATCAAAGGATCTTCTTGAGATCCTTTTTTTCTGCGCGTAATCTGCTGCTTGCAAACA
AAAAAACCACCGCTACCAGCGGTGGTTTGTTTGCCGGATCAAGAGCTACCAACTCTTTTTCCGAAGGTAA
CTGGCTTCAGCAGAGCGCAGATACCAAATACTGTTCTTCTAGTGTAGCCGTAGTTAGGCCACCACTTCAA
GAACTCTGTAGCACCGCCTACATACCTCGCTCTGCTAATCCTGTTACCAGTGGCTGCTGCCAGTGGCGAT
AAGTCGTGTCTTACCGGGTTGGACTCAAGACGATAGTTACCGGATAAGGCGCAGCGGTCGGGCTGAACGG
GGGGTTCGTGCACACAGCCCAGCTTGGAGCGAACGACCTACACCGAACTGAGATACCTACAGCGTGAGCT
ATGAGAAAGCGCCACGCTTCCCGAAGGGAGAAAGGCGGACAGGTATCCGGTAAGCGGCAGGGTCGGAACA
GGAGAGCGCACGAGGGAGCTTCCAGGGGGAAACGCCTGGTATCTTTATAGTCCTGTCGGGTTTCGCCACC
TCTGACTTGAGCGTCGATTTTTGTGATGCTCGTCAGGGGGGCGGAGCCTATGGAAAAACGCCAGCAACGC
GGCCTTTTTACGGTTCCTGGCCTTTTGCTGGCCTTTTGCTCACATGTTCTTTCCTGCGTTATCCCCTGAT
TCTGTGGATAACCGTATTACCGCCTTTGAGTGAGCTGATACCGCTCGCCGCAGCCGAACGACCGAGCGCA
GCGAGTCAGTGAGCGAGGAAGCGGAAGAGCGCCCAATACGCAAACCGCCTCTCCCCGCGCGTTGGCCGAT
TCATTAATGCAGCTGGCACGACAGGTTTCCCGACTGGAAAGCGGGCAGTGAGCGCAACGCAATTAATGTG
AGTTAGCTCACTCATTAGGCACCCCAGGCTTTACACTTTATGCTTCCGGCTCGTATGTTGTGTGGAATTG
TGAGCGGATAACAATTTCACACAGGAAACAGCTATGACCATGATTACGCCAAGCGCGCAATTAACCCTCA
CTAAAGGGAACAAAAGCTGGAGCTGCAAGC
Features (pLannotate 1.2.2; 31 found; start..end, strand, type, name):
      5..231     +  promoter       RSV promoter: Rous sarcoma virus enhancer/promoter
    232..412     +  LTR            5' LTR (truncated): truncated 5' long terminal repeat (LTR) from HIV-1
    459..584     +  misc_feature   HIV-1 Ψ: packaging signal of human immunodeficiency virus type 1
    568..931     +  CDS            HIV-1 gag (fragment): gag protein from human immunodeficiency virus 1; gag
   1077..1310    +  misc_feature   RRE: The Rev response element (RRE) of HIV-1 allows for Rev-dependent mRNA export from the nucleus to the cytoplasm.
   1687..1713    +  CDS            Rev (fragment): human immunodeficiency virus 1 (HIV-1) Rev protein; rev; enhances nuclear export of unspliced and incompletely spliced viral mRNAs
   1720..1743    +  promoter       SV40 promoter (fragment): SV40 early promoter
   1744..1815    +  promoter       SV40 promoter (fragment): SV40 enhancer and early promoter
   1839..1974    +  rep_origin     SV40 ori: SV40 origin of replication
   2020..2616    +  CDS            PuroR (fragment): puromycin N-acetyltransferase; pac from Streptomyces; confers resistance to puromycin
   2665..2782    +  misc_feature   cPPT/CTS: central polypurine tract and central termination sequence of HIV-1
   2847..2913    +  CDS            small t antigen (fragment): SV40 (simian virus 40) small t antigen
   2920..4098    +  promoter       EF-1α promoter: strong constitutive promoter for human elongation factor EF-1α
   4103..5386    +  CDS            ZNF641: ZN641_HUMAN - Experimental evidence at protein level: Swiss-Prot protein existence level 1. Transcriptional activator. Activates transcriptional activities of SRE and AP-1. From Homo sapiens (Human).
   5402..5455    +  promoter       U6 promoter (fragment): RNA polymerase III promoter for human U6 snRNA
   5497..6085    +  misc_feature   WPRE: woodchuck hepatitis virus posttranscriptional regulatory element
   6136..6155    +  misc_feature   cPPT/CTS (fragment): central polypurine tract and central termination sequence of HIV-1
   6157..6390    +  LTR            3' LTR (ΔU3): self-inactivating 3' long terminal repeat (LTR) from HIV-1
   6468..6589    +  polyA_signal   SV40 poly(A) signal: SV40 polyadenylation signal
   6629..6764    +  rep_origin     SV40 ori: SV40 origin of replication
   6785..6803    -  promoter       T7 promoter: promoter for bacteriophage T7 RNA polymerase
   6811..6966    +  CDS            lacZα (fragment): LacZα fragment of β-galactosidase; lacZ fragment
   6971..7399    +  rep_origin     f1 ori (sequence partly withheld): f1 bacteriophage origin of replication; arrow indicates direction of (+) strand synthesis
   7452..7556    +  promoter       AmpR promoter: bla
   7557..8417    +  CDS            AmpR: β-lactamase; bla; confers resistance to ampicillin, carbenicillin, and related antibiotics
   8588..9176    +  rep_origin     ori: high-copy-number ColE1/pMB1/pBR322/pUC origin of replication
   9359..9451    +  CDS            lacI (fragment): lac repressor; lacI; The lac repressor binds to the lac operator to inhibit transcription in E. coli. This inhibition can be relieved by adding lactose or isopropyl-β-D-thiogalactopyranoside (IPTG).
   9464..9485    +  protein_bind   CAP binding site: CAP binding activates transcription in the presence of cAMP. E. coli catabolite activator protein
   9500..9530    +  promoter       lac promoter: promoter for the E. coli lac operon
   9538..9554    +  protein_bind   lac operator: The lac repressor binds to the lac operator to inhibit transcription in E. coli. This inhibition can be relieved by adding lactose or isopropyl-β-D-thiogalactopyranoside (IPTG). lac repressor encoded by lacI
   9599..9617    +  promoter       T3 promoter: promoter for bacteriophage T3 RNA polymerase
