[The description below was written by a language model from this plasmid's Addgene catalogue record and pLannotate feature annotations shown in this document.]
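Description:
TFORF2362 is a lentiviral mammalian expression plasmid built on the pLX_TRC317 backbone. It carries the human zinc-finger transcription factor ZNF641 as an open reading frame for overexpression. It belongs to a barcoded transcription factor ORF collection in which each construct carries a unique 24-bp barcode, so that individual factors can be identified in pooled screens. The annotated sequence is about 9.6 kb. In bacteria it is maintained through a high-copy ColE1/pUC-type origin and ampicillin resistance (AmpR), and an f1 origin is also present. The depositor notes that the plasmid can recombine, as is common for LTR-containing vectors.

The viral portion has a third-generation, self-inactivating layout. An RSV promoter drives a truncated HIV-1 5' LTR, followed by the Ψ packaging signal with a gag fragment, the RRE for Rev-dependent nuclear export, a cPPT/CTS element, and a ΔU3 3' LTR with a downstream SV40 polyadenylation signal. Two expression units sit between the LTRs. The first is an SV40 early promoter/origin region upstream of the puromycin N-acetyltransferase gene, which allows selection of transduced cells. The second is an EF-1α promoter placed directly upstream of the ZNF641 coding sequence, with a WPRE downstream to enhance transcript stability and expression. The barcode itself is not annotated in the feature table. A short stretch between the ORF and the WPRE is labelled as a U6 promoter fragment, but the record does not say what it is for. Remaining annotations, such as lac elements and T7/T3 promoters, are backbone remnants. The construct is intended for packaging into lentivirus and for stable ZNF641 overexpression, for example in directed-differentiation screens.
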