Addgene plasmid #142049: TFORF2362
Purpose: Lentiviral vector for overexpressing transcription factor ORFs with unique 24-bp barcodes. Barcodes facilitate identification of transcription factors in pooled screens.
Depositing lab: Feng Zhang. Depositing organization: Broad Institute. Publication: A transcription factor atlas of directed differentiation. Joung J, Ma S, Tay T, Geiger-Schuller KR, Kirchgatterer PC, Verdine VK, Guo B, Arias-Garcia MA, Allen WE, Singh A, Kuksenko O, Abudayyeh OO, Gootenberg JS, Fu Z, Macrae RK, Buenrostro JD, Regev A, Zhang F. Cell. 2023 Jan 5;186(1):209-229.e26. doi: 10.1016/j.cell.2022.11.026. PubMed 36608654.
Backbone
  Vector backbone: pLX_TRC317
  Backbone manufacturer: Broad Institute Genetic Perturbation Platform
  Backbone size w/o insert (bp): 8264
  Vector type: Mammalian Expression, Lentiviral
  Selectable markers: Puromycin
Growth in bacteria
  Bacterial resistance: Ampicillin, 100 μg/mL
  Growth temperature: 37°C
  Growth strain: NEB Stable
  Copy number: High Copy
Gene/Insert
  Gene/Insert name: ZNF641
  Species: H. sapiens (human)
  Insert size (bp): 1376
  Entrez Gene: ZNF641 (a.k.a. FLJ31295, DKFZp667D1012)
  Promoter: EF1a
  Cloning method: Unknown
  Sequencing primers: 5′ GGGTGGAGACTGAAGTTAGGCCAG; 3′ CACATAGCGTAAAAGGAGCAACATAG
Terms and licenses: Academic/Nonprofit Terms; Industry Terms: Not Available to Industry
Depositor comments: XM_005268638,XM_011537898,NM_001172681,ENST00000547026 . The transcription factor ORF portion of this plasmid was synthesized by Genewiz. Please test multiple small colonies in case of plasmid recombination. To make this collection available in a timely manner, a portion of this collection was not fully sequenced by Addgene. If an Addgene verified full plasmid sequence is not available, please contact us prior to placing an order to request the full sequence.
How to cite: TFORF2362 was a gift from Feng Zhang (Addgene plasmid # 142049 ; http://n2t.net/addgene:142049 ; RRID:Addgene_142049)
