>Addgene plasmid #142049 | TFORF2362 | depositor partial sequence | sequence record 278284 | Insert
ACCGCCACCATGCTTTCAGAACAGACAGCAGCGCTGGGGACAGGATGGGAATCAATGAATGTACAGCTGG
ATGGAGCAGAGCCCCAGGTGGAAAGGGGAAGCCAGGAAGAGCGGCCATGGAGAACAGTACCAGGACCTCT
GGAGCACCTGTGCTGTGACCTTGAAGAGGAGCCACAGTCCCTTCAGGAGAAGGCTCAGTCTGCTCCCTGG
GTTCCTGCAATTCCCCAGGAGGGGAACACTGGAGACTGGGAGATGGCAGCTGCACTTCTTGCGGCTGGAT
CACAGGGCCTGGTAACCATCAAGGATGTGTCACTGTGCTTCTCTCAGGAGGAGTGGCGGAGCCTGGACCC
CTCTCAGACAGACTTTTATGGAGAATATGTCATGCAGGAAAACTGTGGGATAGTAGTCTCTCTGAGATTT
CCAATTCCCAAACTGGACATGCTTTCTCAACTAGAAGGAGGAGAAGAACAATGGGTCCCTGACCCCCAGG
ACTTAGAGGAGAGGGACATTCTGAGGGTCACATATACAGGAGATGGAAGTGAACATGAGGGGGATACCCC
TGAACTAGAAGCAGAACCTCCCAGAATGTTATCCAGCGTGTCTGAAGATACTGTTCTCTGGAACCCGGAG
CATGATGAGAGCTGGGATTCCATGCCCAGCAGCTCCAGAGGAATGCTCCTGGGGCCCCCTTTTCTTCAGG
AAGATAGTTTCTCAAACCTGCTGTGTAGCACAGAGATGGATTCCCTGTTAAGACCCCACACATGCCCCCA
GTGTGGGAAACAGTTTGTATGGGGTTCCCACCTTGCCAGGCATCAACAAACACACACTGGGGAGAGACCC
TACAGCTGCCTCAAGTGTGAGAAGACCTTTGGGCGAAGACATCACCTCATCAGGCACCAGAAAACCCACC
TACATGACAAGACCAGCAGGTGCTCTGAGTGTGGTAAGAATTTCCGATGCAACTCCCATCTGGCCAGCCA
CCAGAGAGTGCATGCAGAAGGCAAATCCTGCAAAGGCCAAGAGGTTGGAGAGAGCCCTGGCACAAGGAAA
CGGCAGCGTGCCCCACCAGTGCCAAAGTGTCACGTGTGCACTGAATGTGGGAAGAGCTTTGGCCGAAGGC
ACCACCTTGTGAGACACTGGCTGACCCACACTGGGGAGAAGCCCTTCCAGTGCCCTCGCTGTGAGAAGAG
CTTTGGCCGAAAACATCACCTGGACAGGCACCTGCTCACCCACCAGGGACAAAGTCCCCGGAACAGCTGG
GACAGAGGAACATCTGTCTTTTAGTAATGAACTAGTCCGTAACTTGAAAGTATTTCGATTTCTTGGCTTT
ATATATCTTGTGGAAAGGACGATTTCCGATACTGGCAGCGGGAACA
