>Addgene plasmid #142049 | TFORF2362 | depositor partial sequence | sequence record 278285 | Barcode
TTTCCGATACTGGCAGCGGGAACA
